>Addgene plasmid #82577 | pCDNA3.1-FLAG-hSF3B1-K700E | addgene full sequence | sequence record 173518 | Addgene NGS Result
GCCATGGGGCGGAGAATGGGCGGAACTGGGCGGAGTTAGGGGCGGGATGGGCGGAGTTAGGGGCGGGACT
ATGGTTGCTGACTAATTGAGATGCATGCTTTGCATACTTCTGCCTGCTGGGGAGCCTGGGGACTTTCCAC
ACCTGGTTGCTGACTAATTGAGATGCATGCTTTGCATACTTCTGCCTGCTGGGGAGCCTGGGGACTTTCC
ACACCCTAACTGACACACATTCCACAGAATTAATTCGCGTTAAATTTTTGTTAAATCAGCTCATTTTTTA
ACCAATAGGCCGAAATCGGCAAAATCCCTTATAAATCAAAAGAATAGACCGAGATAGGGT
[37 nt withheld, positions 341-377]
AAAGAACGTGGACTCCAACGTCAAAGG
[49 nt withheld, positions 405-453]
T
[91 nt withheld, positions 455-545]
G
[124 nt withheld, positions 547-670]
GGGGATACCCCCTAGAGCCCCAGCTGGTTCTTTCCGCCTCAGAAGCCATAGAGCCCACCGCATCCCCAGC
ATGCCTGCTATTGTCTTCCCAATCCTCCCCCTTGCTGTCCTGCCCCACCCCACCCCCCAGAATAGAATGA
CACCTACTCAGACAATGCGATGCAATTTCCTCATTTTATTAGGAAAGGACAGTGGGAGTGGCACCTTCCA
GGGTCAAGGAAGGCACGGGGGAGGGGCAAACAACAGATGGCTGGCAACTAGAAGGCACAGTCGAGGCTGA
TCAGCGGGTTTAAACGGGCCCTCTAGACTCGAGCGGCCGCCACTGTGCTGGATATCTGCAGAATTCTCAC
AGGATGTAGTCCAGTTCGTATCGGATGTAAGTATTTTTGTCGTCATTGTAGATTCTGGGGTAATGGGCAA
TCAGTGCGTCCTGTGAGCCGATGTAGATACTGTTGTAGATTTTCCAGTAGACATCCCGCACTTTTCGGGC
TGGGTGAAACAGGCCCTGGAGACAATACTGGAGCATCCTGCAAGGTCCAATGGCCACTCTCAGGCCCTCC
AGTGCTCCCATGACAGCCTGGATCACATGAGGAGAGGTTTCAAAGACGTTGGGCCACACGTAATTCAGCA
GGTGGTTCAGGGAGTCCTCGCATCCGAACCCATACACGCCCAGGCTCATATGCTGGACCACAGCTGAGGC
AGTCTGTCGGTGCACCAGGTCGCGATCCATCAGGGCGTCCTCCAGCAGAGGTGTCACTGCGTAGATGTAA
TCTTTCCCCATTTCGCCGATGTACTCAAACAGGAAGCTCAGTGACTTCAGGACCCCATTCTGCACGTTCA
GTTCGGGCACCCTATACTCATTCATCAGAGCAGGCAGGACTGTGAAGGGGGAACAGGTCTCGGCCACGAT
GGCGATGGCGACTGTGGTGCACACGCGGTTCTGCCTCTCCTGGACTTTCAGATTGTTCAGCAGGGTGGCC
AGCACGTCATGTGGTCCAATGGCCTTTGCGATGTACCCAAAAGTATTCACTGTGGCCCTTCTAATTGCTT
TCTTGTGAGCCTTCAGCAGTTCCAGCAGCTCGAAACAGATGCGCATCCACTCCCGGGCGCTCACGTACTC
TGCTCCTCTGTCTGCAATCCGGCCGACCAGATCGATGCAATTTTCCTGCACCTTCTCATGGCGGTTTTTC
AGAATGGGGGTCAGCCTTGGCAGCAGGTCCTTGATGGGTGGAGTCATTTTGTGCATCCCAATGACGTTCA
CGATAGCCTTCAGGGCCCCCAGGATGGAGCCCAGCACCTCAGGGTATTCCTCGCCCAGATATTCGTACAG
GACCACTCCCAGGTGCCCCATCAGCTTTTCCTCCTGACAGGTTTTCATGACCACGGCAGTCCTTGAAATC
AGATCAGCGGCCTGCTGTCTCACCTTAGCACTCTTGTTGTTCAGCCGCCACAGGACTGTGCCGCAAATCT
GGGGCAGGTATGGCTTCACTCTTTTTCCCAGGGCATTGACCACGGTGCCAAATCCGTTCAGCATCACGCT
GTCTTCAGTTGTCTGCTCCTGGAAGGCATACAGAATGCCATCGATCAGCTGTTCCTCCAGCTTGTGGTCA
ATGTCGGCGGCGCCCAGGTTTCCCATAATTTTTTCGATGGTCTCCATGACCATCTTCCGGTACTGTTCGG
CCTCGTCTTTCAGGTCATCGACGATGCGGCTAATGATCTCGGCTGCTCCGACCTTATTGGCCAGTTCGAC
GGTAGTGTCCACCAGCTGGCGGTAGTTCCGTCGATCCAGAGCCATCCTATGCTGCCAAAAGTGTTTAAAG
AAAGGGGGCAGAATTTCTGTCTTGATATAATTGGCCTCCACTCCGTCGGTGCCACAGCACTGCTTGACCA
CTTTCAGGACGATTTTCTTCATTTCCTCATCAGGGCTCTGGAACTCTCGAATCAGGATCAGCATCACTTC
GCGGGTATAGTAGTTTGCGTACTCAGCATCCATCAGGGGAATCAGATAGCCGATGGCCTTCAGAAAAGCT
GCCAGTCCTTTGCCTCTGTGCTGCCGGATGCCCTTCCACAGGGGTTTCAGCACGGAGTCGAAGCTCTCGA
TCCCGTATGGTGTTGCAGCCTCTGCCAGGGCTGCAATAGCCAGGGCGGAGATGGTCCTGACCTCCTGCTG
CTCATCCACCAGGCCATGTTCAATGATCTCCACCAGGCTTCTCAGGTGGGGCAGGATGGCACACCCCATC
AGAATTGCGATCTGCTGCACAATCTTGATGCCTGTGTGCCGTGCCTGCCATGATTTCTTACTCTTGCACA
CGGCTTTCAGAAAAGGCAGCAGACTGGGGATGCCCAGTGCAGAAGCGACCACGGCGAATGCCCTAGCTGT
GGTATTTCTCACATACTCGTCCATGTTGTCAATATCTGGCCGCATTGTACTGATCATGGTAGCCAGTCCA
GCGGCCTTGGCCAGGTTAGAAATGATTTCTCGCCCCTCCACGCGGGCATAGTAGTCTTCATCGATCAGCA
GAGGCTCAATGACCACCAGGATCTTATGGACGTAGGGGCGCACCAGGTCATCCAGCTTATACAGGATTCT
GTCGATGACTTTCACCAGCAGGTGCCGTTCCTGATCCTCCAGGGTTGGGGACATCAGCAGAGGCAGAATC
TGATTAAACAGGGGTCCGGCCCCGAACTCCCGTGCTTTGTCAGTGATCTGCCGCAGTGCAGCCTTTCGCA
TTGGAGGTGTGCCGTTCTTGATCTTCAGCAGCAGCTTCATGATTTTGCGCTCCTTCTGTTCCTCTGGAGA
CAGTGTGGATTCGTCCACGTCCACCAGCAGCTTATCAAAGTACTGGATGTCATCTGGCTTCAGGAAAGGC
AGATTTCCGGAAGGCTGGTCGTTCACGCTCTTCATAGTGCGATCCTCTGTCTGCATGTGAAACCCGGTCA
TTCCCCCCAGAGGAGTGGGTGTAGCGGTCAGTTTCCTGGCGGGAGTTCTGATTGGGACGTAGCCGGCAGG
TGGAGGCAGCACCTTATAGCCCTCTGGGAACATAGCGTCCAGTTCCTCATCACTCAGAGGTCGATTGCGC
TCGTCGATTTCTCGCTCCCATCGCCAGGCCTGGAGCTGTTCTGGGGTCATAGACATAATATGGCCTGGAG
TAGGTGTAGCCATGTTCATGGCAGGGGTGCCGATGGGAGTCTTTCCTGGTGTCAGCACAGGGGTAGAGCC
TCCCATCTGGGATGCGGGTGTCTCATCCCATCTGCTTTTTCTCTTTGAAGCTCCGGGGGTTGGAGTCTCC
CCGATGCTGTCCCCTCCTCGATCGGTTCGTGGAGTTTCGGCCCAGCCTGATCCGTGCCCTGGAGTGTCCC
TTTCTGTCTTAGGGGTCTCATCCCAGCGATTTTTCCTTGCGGAGCTTGTAGCTCCTCCATGTCCTGGAGT
TGCGTGTCCTGGTGTGTCGCCTCTTCCTGGGGTTGCTGCGCCAGCTGGAGTATGAGAAGGTGTGGGGTCC
CAAATCTTGCTGCCTGGGGTAGCTCCTGGAGTCTCGGAGCCCTTTGCTCGTCCAGGGGTTTCGTCCCATC
GCAGGCTAGGTGTGTGTCCTGGGGTCTCTGCCTGATCCCATGAACTCAGTTTCTTTGGAGTTGCTCCAGG
TGTCTGGTCAGCGGTCTGATCCCAGCGCCTTTTCCTCTTACTGGGTGGCTGAGAAGCGGCTGCGCCATTG
ACGACTTTCAGTTCTCCGGCTTTTGCCTTCTCGGCCAGCTGCTGTCTGATCTCCCGTTCCTCCTTGGTCA
GATGCTGTTCGCGCATCACGTCCATGTAAGTCCTGGCGTTCATCTTTGGATCAGGTGTTTTGCCTCCGTC
GGCGAAGGGGTCCAGCCGCTCTGGAGAAATGATCATTGTTCTCCGATGTTTCTTGTATTCGTCCTCTCTA
TCTGCAATCTTAGGGGGCCGGTGTTCAGCGAAGGGGTCATACTGCTCGGTGGACTGTGGGATATCGTTCA
GCAGGGCCACTGGTGCGTGGTATCCAGGTTTCTTCTGCCCCAGCAGTGAAGTAGAGGAGCTATAGTCATC
GTCATCGTCTTCCAGCTCGGTAGCGGCGATGCTGGTCACGTAGCCGGCGAATCTACTGTCAGACCCGCCG
TAGATTTCCTGGTCATAGTAGCCGGTGCTATCCAGCCCCACGCCCTGTGCCTCGTCCAGTGCTGCCTTCT
TGCCCTGAATCTCCCGAATCTGTGCCTCAATGTCCTCGTGGGTTTTAGCGATCTTAGCCATTCTAGACTT
GTCGTCGTCATCTTTGTAGTCCATGGTGGATCCGAGCTCGGTACCAAGCTTAAGTTTAAACGCTAGCCAG
CTTGGGTCTCCCTATAGTGAGTCGTATTAATTTCGATAAGCCAGTAAGCAGTGGGTTCTCTAGTTAGCCA
GAGAGCTCTGCTTATATAGACCTCCCACCGTACACGCCTACCGCCCATTTGCGTCAATGGGGCGGAGTTG
TTACGACATTTTGGAAAGTCCCGTTGATTTTGGTGCCAAAACAAACTCCCATTGACGTCAATGGGGTGGA
GACTTGGAAATCCCCGTGAGTCAAACCGCTATCCACGCCCATTGATGTACTGCCAAAACCGCATCACCAT
GGTAATAGCGATGACTAATACGTAGATGTACTGCCAAGTAGGAAAGTCCCATAAGGTCATGTACTGGGCA
TAATGCCAGGCGGGCCATTTACCGTCATTGACGTCAATAGGGGGCGTACTTGGCATATGATACACTTGAT
GTACTGCCAAGTGGGCAGTTTACCGTAAATACTCCACCCATTGACGTCAATGGAAAGTCCCTATTGGCGT
TACTATGGGAACATACGTCATTATTGACGTCAATGGGCGGGGGTCGTTGGGCGGTCAGCCAGGCGGGCCA
TTTACCGTAAGTTATGTAACGCGGAACTCCATATATGGGCTATGAACTAATGACCCCGTAATTGATTACT
ATTAATAACTAGTCAATAATCAATGTCAACGCGTATATCTGGCCCGTACATCGCGAAGCAGCGCAAAACG
CCTAACCCTAAGCAGATTCTTCATGCAATTGTCGGTCAAGCCTTGCCTTGTTGTAGCTTAAATTTTGCTC
GCGCACTACTCAGCGACCTCCAACACACAAGCAGGGAGCAGATACTGGCTTAACTATGCGGCATCAGAGC
AGATTGTACTGAGAGTGCACCATAGGGGATCGGGAGATCTCCCGATCCGTCGACGTCAGGTGGCACTTTT
CGGGGAAATGTGCGCGGAACCCCTATTTGTTTATTTTTCTAAATACATTCAAATATGTATCCGCTCATGA
GACAATAACCCTGATAAATGCTTCAATAATATTGAAAAAGGAAGAGTATGAGTATTCAACATTTCCGTGT
CGCCCTTATTCCCTTTTTTGCGGCATTTTGCCTTCCTGTTTTTGCTCACCCAGAAACGCTGGTGAAAGTA
AAAGATGCTGAAGATCAGTTGGGTGCACGAGTGGGTTACATCGAACTGGATCTCAACAGCGGTAAGATCC
TTGAGAGTTTTCGCCCCGAAGAACGTTTTCCAATGATGAGCACTTTTAAAGTTCTGCTATGTGGCGCGGT
ATTATCCCGTATTGACGCCGGGCAAGAGCAACTCGGTCGCCGCATACACTATTCTCAGAATGACTTGGTT
GAGTACTCACCAGTCACAGAAAAGCATCTTACGGATGGCATGACAGTAAGAGAATTATGCAGTGCTGCCA
TAACCATGAGTGATAACACTGCGGCCAACTTACTTCTGACAACGATCGGAGGACCGAAGGAGCTAACCGC
TTTTTTGCACAACATGGGGGATCATGTAACTCGCCTTGATCGTTGGGAACCGGAGCTGAATGAAGCCATA
CCAAACGACGAGCGTGACACCACGATGCCTGTAGCAATGGCAACAACGTTGCGCAAACTATTAACTGGCG
AACTACTTACTCTAGCTTCCCGGCAACAATTAATAGACTGGATGGAGGCGGATAAAGTTGCAGGACCACT
TCTGCGCTCGGCCCTTCCGGCTGGCTGGTTTATTGCTGATAAATCTGGAGCCGGTGAGCGTGGGTCTCGC
GGTATCATTGCAGCACTGGGGCCAGATGGTAAGCCCTCCCGTATCGTAGTTATCTACACGACGGGGAGTC
AGGCAACTATGGATGAACGAAATAGACAGATCGCTGAGATAGGTGCCTCACTGATTAAGCATTGGTAACT
GTCAGACCAAGTTTACTCATATATACTTTAGATTGATTTAAAACTTCATTTTTAATTTAAAAGGATCTAG
GTGAAGATCCTTTTTGATAATCTCATGACCAAAATCCCTTAACGTGAGTTTTCGTTCCACTGAGCGTCAG
ACCCCGTAGAAAAGATCAAAGGATCTTCTTGAGATCCTTTTTTTCTGCGCGTAATCTGCTGCTTGCAAAC
AAAAAAACCACCGCTACCAGCGGTGGTTTGTTTGCCGGATCAAGAGCTACCAACTCTTTTTCCGAAGGTA
ACTGGCTTCAGCAGAGCGCAGATACCAAATACTGTTCTTCTAGTGTAGCCGTAGTTAGGCCACCACTTCA
AGAACTCTGTAGCACCGCCTACATACCTCGCTCTGCTAATCCTGTTACCAGTGGCTGCTGCCAGTGGCGA
TAAGTCGTGTCTTACCGGGTTGGACTCAAGACGATAGTTACCGGATAAGGCGCAGCGGTCGGGCTGAACG
GGGGGTTCGTGCACACAGCCCAGCTTGGAGCGAACGACCTACACCGAACTGAGATACCTACAGCGTGAGC
TATGAGAAAGCGCCACGCTTCCCGAAGGGAGAAAGGCGGACAGGTATCCGGTAAGCGGCAGGGTCGGAAC
AGGAGAGCGCACGAGGGAGCTTCCAGGGGGAAACGCCTGGTATCTTTATAGTCCTGTCGGGTTTCGCCAC
CTCTGACTTGAGCGTCGATTTTTGTGATGCTCGTCAGGGGGGCGGAGCCTATGGAAAAACGCCAGCAACG
CGGCCTTTTTACGGTTCCTGGCCTTTTGCTGGCCTTTTGCTCACATGTTCTTTCCTGCGTTATCCCCTGA
TTCTGTGGATAACCGTATTACCGCCTTTGAGTGAGCTGATACCGCTCGCCGCAGCCGAACGACCGAGCGC
AGCGAGTCAGTGAGCGAGGAAGCGGAAGAGCGCCCAATACGCAAACCGCCTCTCCCCGCGCGTTGGCCGA
TTCATTAATGCAGCTGGCACGACAGGTTTCCCGACTGGAAAGCGGGCAGTGAGCGCAACGCAATTAATGT
GAGTTAGCTCACTCATTAGGCACCCCAGGCTTTACACTTTATGCTTCCGGCTCGTATGTTGTGTGGAATT
GTGAGCGGATAACAATTTCACACAGGAAACAGCTATGACCATGATTACGCCAAGCTCTAGCTAGAGGTCG
ACGGTATACAGACATGATAAGATACATTGATGAGTTTGGACAAACCACAACTAGAATGCAGTGAAAAAAA
TGCTTTATTTGTGAAATTTGTGATGCTATTGCTTTATTTGTAACCATTATAAGCTGCAATAAACAAGTTG
GGGTGGGCGAAGAACTCCAGCATGAGATCCCCGCGCTGGAGGATCATCCAGCCGGCGTCCCGGAAAACGA
TTCCGAAGCCCAACCTTTCATAGAAGGCGGCGGTGGAATCGAAATCTCGTGATGGCAGGTTGGGCGTCGC
TTGGTCGGTCATTTCGAACCCCAGAGTCCCGCTCAGAAGAACTCGTCAAGAAGGCGATAGAAGGCGATGC
GCTGCGAATCGGGAGCGGCGATACCGTAAAGCACGAGGAAGCGGTCAGCCCATTCGCCGCCAAGCTCTTC
AGCAATATCACGGGTAGCCAACGCTATGTCCTGATAGCGGTCCGCCACACCCAGCCGGCCACAGTCGATG
AATCCAGAAAAGCGGCCATTTTCCACCATGATATTCGGCAAGCAGGCATCGCCATGGGTCACGACGAGAT
CCTCGCCGTCGGGCATGCGCGCCTTGAGCCTGGCGAACAGTTCGGCTGGCGCGAGCCCCTGATGCTCTTC
GTCCAGATCATCCTGATCGACAAGACCGGCTTCCATCCGAGTACGTGCTCGCTCGATGCGATGTTTCGCT
TGGTGGTCGAATGGGCAGGTAGCCGGATCAAGCGTATGCAGCCGCCGCATTGCATCAGCCATGATGGATA
CTTTCTCGGCAGGAGCAAGGTGAGATGACAGGAGATCCTGCCCCGGCACTTCGCCCAATAGCAGCCAGTC
CCTTCCCGCTTCAGTGACAACGTCGAGCACAGCTGCGCAAGGAACGCCCGTCGTGGCCAGCCACGATAGC
CGCGCTGCCTCGTCCTGCAGTTCATTCAGGGCACCGGACAGGTCGGTCTTGACAAAAAGAACCGGGCGCC
CCTGCGCTGACAGCCGGAACACGGCGGCATCAGAGCAGCCGATTGTCTGTTGTGCCCAGTCATAGCCGAA
TAGCCTCTCCACCCAAGCGGCCGGAGAACCTGCGTGCAATCCATCTTGTTCAATCATGCGAAACGATCCT
CATCCTGTCTCTTGATCAGATCCGAAAATGGATATACAAGCTCCCGGGAGCTTTTTGCAAAAGCCTAGGC
CTCCAAAAAAGCCTCCTCACTACTTCTGGAATAGCTCAGAGGCAGAGGCGGCCTCGGCCTCTGCATAAAT
AAAAAAAATTAGTCA
Features (pLannotate 1.2.2; 21 found; start..end, strand, type, name):
    242..670     -  rep_origin     f1 ori (sequence partly withheld): f1 bacteriophage origin of replication; arrow indicates direction of (+) strand synthesis
    691..712     -  promoter       SV40 promoter (fragment): SV40 enhancer and early promoter
    716..940     -  polyA_signal   bGH poly(A) signal: bovine growth hormone polyadenylation signal
   1020..4931    -  CDS            SF3B1: SF3B1_HUMAN - Also known as SAP155. Experimental evidence at protein level: Swiss-Prot protein existence level 1. Involved in pre-mRNA splicing as a component of the splicing factor SF3B complex (PubMed:27720643). SF3B complex is required for 'A' complex assembly formed by the stable binding of U2 snRNP to the branchpoint sequence (BPS) in pre-mRNA. Sequence independent binding of SF3A/SF3B complex upstream of the branch site is essential, it may anchor U2 snRNP to the pre-mRNA (PubMed:12234937). Together with other U2 snRNP complex components may also play a role in the selective processing o
   4942..4962    -  CDS            3xFLAG (fragment): three tandem FLAG® epitope tags
   5021..5039    -  promoter       T7 promoter: promoter for bacteriophage T7 RNA polymerase
   5055..5088    -  LTR            5' LTR (truncated) (fragment): truncated 5' long terminal repeat (LTR) from HIV-1
   5084..5287    -  promoter       CMV promoter: human cytomegalovirus (CMV) immediate early promoter
   5288..5667    -  enhancer       CMV enhancer: human cytomegalovirus immediate early enhancer
   5822..5874    +  misc_feature   bom (fragment): basis of mobility region from pBR322
   5933..6037    +  promoter       AmpR promoter: bla
   6038..6898    +  CDS            AmpR: β-lactamase; bla; confers resistance to ampicillin, carbenicillin, and related antibiotics
   7069..7657    +  rep_origin     ori: high-copy-number ColE1/pMB1/pBR322/pUC origin of replication
   7840..7932    +  CDS            lacI (fragment): lac repressor; lacI; The lac repressor binds to the lac operator to inhibit transcription in E. coli. This inhibition can be relieved by adding lactose or isopropyl-β-D-thiogalactopyranoside (IPTG).
   7945..7966    +  protein_bind   CAP binding site: CAP binding activates transcription in the presence of cAMP. E. coli catabolite activator protein
   7981..8011    +  promoter       lac promoter: promoter for the E. coli lac operon
   8019..8035    +  protein_bind   lac operator: The lac repressor binds to the lac operator to inhibit transcription in E. coli. This inhibition can be relieved by adding lactose or isopropyl-β-D-thiogalactopyranoside (IPTG). lac repressor encoded by lacI
   8108..8229    -  polyA_signal   SV40 poly(A) signal: SV40 polyadenylation signal
   8224..8382    -  CDS            ble (fragment): BLE_KLEPN - Experimental evidence at protein level: Swiss-Prot protein existence level 1. Binding protein with a strong affinity to the bleomycin family of antibiotics. Binds to CL990; an antimitotic-antibiotic compound. From Klebsiella pneumoniae.
   8406..9197    -  CDS            neo: KKA2_KLEPN - Also known as kan, nptII. Experimental evidence at protein level: Swiss-Prot protein existence level 1. Resistance to kanamycin, neomycin, paromomycin, ribostamycin, butirosin and gentamicin B. From Klebsiella pneumoniae.
   9264..228     -  promoter       SV40 promoter (across the origin): SV40 enhancer and early promoter
