[The description below was written by a language model from this plasmid's Addgene catalogue record and pLannotate feature annotations shown in this document.]
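Description:
pCDNA3.1-FLAG-hSF3B1-K700E is a mammalian expression plasmid built on the pcDNA3.1(+) backbone, with a catalogued total size of about 9.4 kb (the sequenced record is 9,365 nt, slightly shorter than the listed 9,391 bp). It is propagated in E. coli through a high-copy ColE1/pUC-type origin and selected with ampicillin via the bla gene. An f1 origin is also present, which in principle allows single-stranded DNA production. For selection in mammalian cells, the backbone carries a neomycin phosphotransferase cassette driven by the SV40 enhancer/early promoter and terminated by an SV40 poly(A) signal, so stable transfectants can be selected with G418. Short annotated fragments such as lacI, lac promoter/operator, bom, ble and a partial HIV-1 LTR match appear to be backbone remnants or software similarity hits rather than functional parts of the design.

The payload is a codon-optimized open reading frame of human SF3B1 (also known as SAP155 or SF3b155), a core component of the SF3B complex that helps anchor the U2 snRNP at the branchpoint during pre-mRNA splicing. The insert, roughly 4 kb and cloned between BamHI and EcoRI sites, carries the K700E substitution and an N-terminal FLAG epitope for detection or immunoprecipitation. The annotation software labels the tag as a fragment of 3xFLAG, which is consistent with the single FLAG peptide listed in the catalogue. Expression is driven by the CMV immediate-early enhancer and promoter and terminated by the bovine growth hormone poly(A) signal, and a T7 promoter sits upstream of the coding sequence. According to the associated publication, the construct was used to study how cancer-associated SF3B1 mutants recognize cryptic 3' splice sites.
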