Addgene plasmid #82577: pCDNA3.1-FLAG-hSF3B1-K700E
Purpose: Expresses a codon-optimized ORF of human SF3B1 ( K700E mutant)
Depositing lab: Manoj Pillai. Depositing organization: Yale University. Publication: Cancer-associated SF3B1 mutants recognize otherwise inaccessible cryptic 3' splice sites within RNA secondary structures. Kesarwani AK, Ramirez O, Gupta AK, Yang X, Murthy T, Minella AC, Pillai MM. Oncogene. 2016 Aug 15. doi: 10.1038/onc.2016.279. PubMed 27524419.
Backbone
  Vector backbone: pcDNA3.1(+)
  Backbone size w/o insert (bp): 5428
  Total vector size (bp): 9391
  Vector type: Mammalian Expression
  Selectable markers: Neomycin (select with G418)
Growth in bacteria
  Bacterial resistance: Ampicillin, 100 μg/mL
  Growth temperature: 37°C
  Growth strain: DH5alpha
  Copy number: Unknown
Gene/Insert
  Gene/Insert name: human SF3B1-K700E (alt name: splicing factor 3b subunit 1-K700E)
  Species: H. sapiens (human)
  Insert size (bp): 3963
  Mutation: K700E
  Entrez Gene: SF3B1 (a.k.a. Hsh155, MDS, PRP10, PRPF10, SAP155, SF3b155)
  Promoter: CMV
  Tag / fusion protein: FLAG peptide (N terminal on insert)
  Cloning method: Restriction Enzyme; 5′ cloning site BamH1 (not destroyed); 3′ cloning site EcoR1 (not destroyed)
  Sequencing primers: 5′ CMV-F; 3′ BGH-rev
Terms and licenses: Academic/Nonprofit Terms; Industry Terms: Not Available to Industry
How to cite: pCDNA3.1-FLAG-hSF3B1-K700E was a gift from Manoj Pillai (Addgene plasmid # 82577 ; http://n2t.net/addgene:82577 ; RRID:Addgene_82577)
