>Addgene plasmid #82577 | pCDNA3.1-FLAG-hSF3B1-K700E | addgene partial sequence | sequence record 158940 | BGH-rev 5'-TAGAAGGCACAGTCGAGG-3'
TTTAAACGGGCCCTCTAGACTCGAGCGGCCGCCACTGTGCTGGATATCTGCAGAATTCTCACAGGATGTA
GTCCAGTTCGTATCGGATGTAAGTATTTTTGTCGTCATTGTAGATTCTGGGGTAATGGGCAATCAGTGCG
TCCTGTGAGCCGATGTAGATACTGTTGTAGATTTTCCAGTAGACATCCCGCACTTTTCGGGCTGGGTGAA
ACAGGCCCTGGAGACAATACTGGAGCATCCTGCAAGGTCCAATGGCCACTCTCAGGCCCTCCAGTGCTCC
CATGACAGCCTGGATCACATGAGGAGAGGTTTCAAAGACGTTGGGCCACACGTAATTCAGCAGGTGGTTC
AGGGAGTCCTCGCATCCGAACCCATACACGCCCAGGCTCATATGCTGGACCACAGCTGAGGCAGTCTGTC
GGTGCACCAGGTCGCGATCCATCAGGGCGTCCTCCAGCAGAGGTGTCACTGCGTAGATGTAATCTTTCCC
CATTTCGCCGATGTACTCAAACAGGAAGCTCAGTGACTTCAGGACCCCATTCTGCACGTTCAGTTCGGGC
ACCCTATACTCATTCATCAGAGCAGGCAGGACTGTGAAGGGGGAACAGGTCTCGGCCACGATGGCGATGG
CGACTGTGGTGCACACGCGGTTCTGCCTCTCCTGGACTTTCAGATTGTTCAGCAGGGTGGCCAGCACGTC
ATGTGGTCCAATGGCCTTTGCGATGTACCCAAAAGTATTCACTGTGGCCCTTCTAATTGCTTTCTTGTGA
GCCTTCAGCAGTTCCAGCAGCTCGAAACAGATGCGCATCCACTCCCGGGCGCTCACGTACTCTGCTCCTC
TGTCTGCAATCCGGCCGACCAGATCGATGCAATTTTCCTGCACCTTCTCATGGCGGTTTTTCAGAATGGG
GGTCAGCCTTGGCAGCAGGTCCTTGATGGGTGGAGTCATTTTGTGCATCCCAATGACGTTCACGATAGCC
TTCAGGGCCCCCAGGATGGAGCCCA
