>Addgene plasmid #82577 | pCDNA3.1-FLAG-hSF3B1-K700E | addgene partial sequence | sequence record 158987 | CMV-F 5'-CGCAAATGGGCGGTAGGCGTG-3'
CTATATAAGCAGAGCTCTCTGGCTAACTAGAGAACCCACTGCTTACTGGCTTATCGAAATTAATACGACT
CACTATAGGGAGACCCAAGCTGGCTAGCGTTTAAACTTAAGCTTGGTACCGAGCTCGGATCCACCATGGA
CTACAAAGATGACGACGACAAGTCTAGAATGGCTAAGATCGCTAAAACCCACGAGGACATTGAGGCACAG
ATTCGGGAGATTCAGGGCAAGAAGGCAGCACTGGACGAGGCACAGGGCGTGGGGCTGGATAGCACCGGCT
ACTATGACCAGGAAATCTACGGCGGGTCTGACAGTAGATTCGCCGGCTACGTGACCAGCATCGCCGCTAC
CGAGCTGGAAGACGATGACGATGACTATAGCTCCTCTACTTCACTGCTGGGGCAGAAGAAACCTGGATAC
CACGCACCAGTGGCCCTGCTGAACGATATCCCACAGTCCACCGAGCAGTATGACCCCTTCGCTGAACACC
GGCCCCCTAAGATTGCAGATAGAGAGGACGAATACAAGAAACATCGGAGAACAATGATCATTTCTCCAGA
GCGGCTGGACCCCTTCGCCGACGGAGGCAAAACACCTGATCCAAAGATGAACGCCAGGACTTACATGGAC
GTGATGCGCGAACAGCATCTGACCAAGGAGGAACGGGAGATCAGACAGCAGCTGGCCGAGAAGGCAAAAG
CCGGAGAACTGAAAGTCGTCAATGGCGCAGCCGCTTCTCAGCCACCCAGTAAGAGGAAAAGGCGCTGGGA
TCAGACCGCTGACCAGACACCTGGAGCAACTCCAAAGAAACTGAGTTCATGGGATCAGGCAGAGACCCCA
GGACACACACCTAGCCTGCGATGGGACGAAACCCCTGGACGAGCAAAGGGCTCCGAGACTCCAGGAGCTA
CCCCAGGCAGCAAGATTTGGGACCCCACACCTTCTCATACTCAAGCTGGCGCAGCAACCCCAGGAAGAGG
CGACACACCAGGACACGCAACTCCAGGACATGGAGGAGCTA
