>Addgene plasmid #82577 | pCDNA3.1-FLAG-hSF3B1-K700E | addgene partial sequence | sequence record 159542 | hsSF3B1co-R1 5'-GCACTGCTTGACCACTTTCA-3'
TTTCCTCATCAGGGCTCTGGAACTCTCGAATCAGGATCAGCATCACTTCGCGGGTATAGTAGTTTGCGTA
CTCAGCATCCATCAGGGGAATCAGATAGCCGATGGCCTTCAGAAAAGCTGCCAGTCCTTTGCCTCTGTGC
TGCCGGATGCCCTTCCACAGTGGTTTCAGCACGGAGTCGAAGCTCTCGATCCCGTATGGTGTTGCAGCCT
CTGCCAGGGCTGCAATAGCCAGGGCGGAGATGGTCCTGACCTCCTGCTGCTCATCCACCAGGCCATGTTC
AATGATCTCCACCAGGCTTCTCAGGTGGGGCAGGATGGCACACCCCATCAGAATTGCGATCTGCTGCACA
ATCTTGATGCCTGTGTGCCGTGCCTGCCATGATTTCTTACTCTTGCACACGGCTTTCAGAAAAGGCAGCA
GACTGGGGATGCCCAGTGCAGAAGCGACCACGGCGAATGCCCTAGCTGTGGTATTTCTCACATACTCGTC
CATGTTGTCAATATCTGGCCGCATTGTACTGATCATGGTAGCCAGTCCAGCGGCCTTGGCCAGGTTAGAA
ATGATTTCTCGCCCCTCCACGCGGGCATAGTAGTCTTCATCGATCAGCAGAGGCTCAATGACCACCAGGA
TCTTATGGACGTAGGGGCGCACCAGGTCATCCAGCTTATACAGGATTCTGTCGATGACTTTCACCAGCAG
GTGCCGTTCCTGATCCTCCAGGGTTGGGGACATCAGCAGAGGCAGAATCTGATTAAACAGGGGTCCGGCC
CCGAACTCCCGTGCTTTGTCAGTGATCTGCCGCAGTGCAGCCTTTCGCATTGGAGGTGTGCCGTTCTTGA
TCTTCAGCAGCAGCTTCATGATTTTGCGCTCCTTCTGTTCCTCTGGAGACAGTGTGGATTCGTCCACGTC
CACCAGCAGCTTATCAAAGTACTGGATGTCATCTGGCTTCAGGAAAGGCAGATTTCCGGAAGGCTGGTCG
TTCACGCTCTTCATAGTGCGATCCTCTGTCTGCATGTGAAACCCGGTCATTCCCCC
